>Addgene plasmid #36419 | EYFP-Abr NE/AA | addgene partial sequence | sequence record 49812 | SV40-pA-R
GTTAACAACAACAATTGCATTCATTTTATGTTTCAGGTTCAGGGGGAGGTGTGGGAGGTTTTTTAAAGCA
AGTAAAACCTCTACAAATGTGGTATGGCTGATTATGATCAGTTATCTAGATCCGGTGGATCCCGGGCCCG
CGGTACCGGGCCCCCCCTCGAGTCTGGAGTGCTGGGTTTGGGAGTTTTCTATTGCAGTCTTTCAAGTCTG
AGTTGGACCCCAGGCTGGAGGGGCTGGTTCCACCACCCGCCCGCAGCCACCCTGCCTCGGGCTACACGTC
GGTGGAGAAGTACAGTGTGTTCCGCTTGAGTTCTGCGAAGGAAATGGGGGGGTGCTGCAGGTAGTAGAGG
AGGACCTGGACCTGCGCCATGACGTCATGGGACCAGATGTCCGCAGCCGAGGTGAGGTGTGCTTTGCTCT
CCACTTCTGA
