>Addgene plasmid #36419 | EYFP-Abr NE/AA | addgene partial sequence | sequence record 49823 | EGFP-C 5'-CATGGTCCTGCTGGAGTTCGTG-3'
CCGGACTCAGATCCATGGAGGAGGAAGAGGAGGCGATAGGCTTGCTGGACAAGGTTCTGGAGGACGAAGA
TGTGTTTCTCCTGGAGGAGTGCGAGCTGGGAACCCCGACCAGCCCCGGCTCAGGGTCCCCCTTCCTGGTG
GCTGTGAAGGTGGAAGCAGGGAAAGGCCTGGAGATGAGGAAGCTGGTTCTCTCGGGGTTCTTGGCCAGCG
AAGAGATCTACATTAACCAGCTGGAAGCCCTGTTGCTGCCCATGAAACCCCTGAAGGCCACCGCCACCAC
CTCCCAGCCCGTGCTCACCATCCAGCAGATCGAGACCATCTTCTACAAGATCCAGGACATCTATGAGATC
CACAAGGAGTTCTATGACAACCTGTGCCCCAAGGTGCAACAGTGGGACAGCCAGGTCACCATGGGCCACC
TCTTCCAGAAGCTGGCCAGCCAGCTCGGTGTGTACAAAGCGTTTGTCGATAACTATAAAGTCGCTCTGGA
GACAGCTGAGAAGTGCAGCCAGTCCAACAACCAGTTCCAGAAGATCTCAGAGGAACTCAAAGTGAAAGGT
CCCAAGGACTCCAAGGACAGCCACACGTCTGTCACCATGGAAGCTCTGCTCTACAAGCCCATTGACCGGG
TCACTCGGAGCACCCTAGTCCTACACGACCTGCTGAAGCACACACCTGTGGACCACCCCGACTACCCGCT
GCTGCAGGATGCCCTCCGCATCTCCCAGAACTTCCTGTCCAGCATCGCCGCGGATATCGACCCCCGCCGG
ACTGCAGTGACAACGCCCAAGGGGGAGACGCGACAGCTGGTGAAGGACGGCTTCCTGGTGGAAGTGTCAG
AGAGCTCCCGGAAGCTGCGGCACGTCTTCCTCTTTA
