[The description below was written by a language model from this plasmid's Addgene catalogue record.]
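Description:
EYFP-Abr NE/AA is a mammalian expression plasmid built on the Clontech pEYFP-C1 backbone (about 4.7 kb), carrying a roughly 2.6 kb human ABR (active BCR-related, isoform B) coding sequence for a total size of about 7.3 kb. The insert was placed between the BamHI site (destroyed during cloning) and the KpnI site (retained) so that enhanced yellow fluorescent protein is fused to the N terminus of Abr, allowing the protein's expression and localisation to be followed by fluorescence in live or fixed cells. The plasmid is maintained at high copy in E. coli under kanamycin selection, and the same backbone provides neomycin resistance for G418 selection of stably transfected mammalian cells. The record does not list the promoter; pEYFP-C1 vectors conventionally drive the fusion from the CMV immediate-early promoter with an SV40 polyadenylation signal, the latter being consistent with the listed 3′ sequencing primer.

The defining feature is a double point mutation, N245A and E246A, introduced by site-directed mutagenesis of the parental EYFP-Abr construct. These residues lie in the Dbl-homology (DH) domain and correspond to a highly conserved pair in Dbl (N673/D674) whose mutation abolishes that protein's guanine nucleotide exchange activity towards Rac. The mutant was therefore designed to disable the putative GEF function of Abr while leaving the rest of the protein, including its Rac GTPase-activating portion, intact. The depositors introduced it into the RAW 264.7 macrophage line and note that its expression did not produce morphological changes in these cells. It serves as a comparison to wild-type EYFP-Abr in studies of Abr domain function in Rac regulation.
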