Addgene plasmid #36419: EYFP-Abr NE/AA
Depositing lab: John Groffen & Nora Heisterkamp. Depositing organization: Children's Hospital Los Angeles. Publication: Abr and Bcr, two homologous Rac GTPase-activating proteins, control multiple cellular functions of murine macrophages. Cho YJ, Cunnick JM, Yi SJ, Kaartinen V, Groffen J, Heisterkamp N. Mol Cell Biol. 2007 Feb;27(3):899-911. Epub 2006 Nov 20. 10.1128/MCB.00756-06 PubMed 17116687.
Backbone
  Vector backbone: pEYFP-C1
  Backbone manufacturer: Clontech
  Backbone size w/o insert (bp): 4700
  Total vector size (bp): 7300
  Vector type: Mammalian Expression
  Selectable markers: Neomycin (select with G418)
Growth in bacteria
  Bacterial resistance: Kanamycin, 50 μg/mL
  Growth temperature: 37°C
  Growth strain: DH5alpha
  Copy number: High Copy
Gene/Insert
  Gene/Insert name: active BCR-related (alt name: ABR isoform B)
  Species: H. sapiens (human)
  Insert size (bp): 2600
  Mutation: N245A, E246A
  Entrez Gene: ABR (a.k.a. MDB)
  Tag / fusion protein: EYFP (N terminal on insert)
  Cloning method: Restriction Enzyme; 5′ cloning site Bam HI (destroyed during cloning); 3′ cloning site Kpn I (not destroyed)
  Sequencing primers: 5′ EGFP-C; 3′ SV40-pA-R
Terms and licenses: Academic/Nonprofit Terms; Industry Terms: Not Available to Industry
Depositor comments: Made by direct mutagenesis of EYFP-Abr using a Stratagene Quick Change kit. In Dbl, mutation of residues N673 and D674 completely abolished its activity as a GEF towards Rac. These residues are highly conserved among DH domains and are also conserved as residues N245/E246 in Abr. We therefore mutated these residues in Abr and introduced the mutant into the RAW 264.7 macrophage cell line. However, the construct’s expression did not cause morphological changes in these cells. constructed by Young-Jin Cho.
How to cite: EYFP-Abr NE/AA was a gift from John Groffen & Nora Heisterkamp (Addgene plasmid # 36419 ; http://n2t.net/addgene:36419 ; RRID:Addgene_36419)
